>Addgene plasmid #67620 | pLV hUbC-dCas9 KRAB-T2A-GFP | addgene partial sequence | sequence record 131894 | hUBCpro-F 5'-TGAAGCTCCGGTTTTGAACT-3'
GGCACCTTTTGAAATGTAATCATTTGGGTCAATATGTAATTTTCAGTGTTAGACTAGTAAATTGTCCGCT
AAATTCTGGCCGTTTTTGGCTTTTTTGTTAGACGAAGCTTGGGCTGCAGGTCGACTCTAGAGCCACCATG
GACTACAAAGACCATGACGGTGATTATAAAGATCATGACATCGATTACAAGGATGACGATGACAAGATGG
CCCCCAAGAAGAAGAGGAAGGTGGGCCGCGGAATGGACAAGAAGTACTCCATTGGGCTCGCCATCGGCAC
AAACAGCGTCGGCTGGGCCGTCATTACGGACGAGTACAAGGTGCCGAGCAAAAAATTCAAAGTTCTGGGC
AATACCGATCGCCACAGCATAAAGAAGAACCTCATTGGCGCCCTCCTGTTCGACTCCGGGGAAACCGCCG
AAGCCACGCGGCTCAAAAGAACAGCACGGCGCAGATATACCCGCAGAAAGAATCGGATCTGCTACCTGCA
GGAGATCTTTAGTAATGAGATGGCTAAGGTGGATGACTCTTTCTTCCATAGGCTGGAGGAGTCCTTTTTG
GTGGAGGAGGATAAAAAGCACGAGCGCCACCCAATCTTTGGCAATATCGTGGACGAGGTGGCGTACCATG
AAAAGTACCCAACCATATATCATCTGAGGAAGAAGCTTGTAGACAGTACTGATAAGGCTGACTTGCGGTT
GATCTATCTCGCGCTGGCGCATATGATCAAATTTCGGGGACACTTCCTCATCGAGGGGGACCTGAACCCA
GACAACAGCGATGTCGAC
