>Addgene plasmid #67620 | pLV hUbC-dCas9 KRAB-T2A-GFP | addgene partial sequence | sequence record 131897 | EGFP-N 5'-CGTCGCCGTCCAGCTCGACCAG-3'
GCTCACGGTACCAGGGCCGGGATTCTCCTCCACGTCACCGCATGTTAGAAGACTTCCTCTGCCCTCGCTA
GCAACTTTGCGTTTCTTTTTCGGAACTGATGATTTGATTTCAAATGCAGTCTCTGAATCAGGATGGGTCT
CTTGGTGAATTTCTCTCTCCACCAGCCAGGGCTCTTCTCCCTTCTCCAACCGGAGGATCACATCTGGCTT
AGTAAGCTGATAACCCAAGGAAACCAGGTTCTTATAGTTCTCCAGCATCACATTTCTGTACAGGATCTGC
TGAGCAGTGTCCAGCAGCTTCCACTCCTCCCTGGTGAAGTCCACAAACACATCCTTGAAGGTCACCAGTG
TCCGGGACCAGGCAGTCAGTGACTTAGCATCGCTAGCCACCTTCCTCTTCTTCTTGGGGTCAGCCCTGCT
GTCTCCACCGAGCTGAGAGAGGTCGATTCTTGTTTCATAGAGCCCCGTAATTGACTGATGAATCAGTGTG
GCGTCCAGGACCTCCTTTGTAGAGGTGTACCGCTTTCTGTCTATGGTGGTGTCGAAGTACTTGAAGGCTG
CAGGCGCGCCCAAGTTGGTCAGAGTAAACAAGTGGATAATGTTTTCTGCCTGCTCCCTGATGGGCTTATC
CCTGTGCTTATTGTAAGCAGAAAGCACCTTATCGAGGTTAGCGTCGGCGAGGATCACTCTTTTGGAGAAT
TCGCTTATTTG
