[The description below was written by a language model from this plasmid's Addgene catalogue record.]
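Description:
pLV hUbC-dCas9 KRAB-T2A-GFP is a lentiviral transfer plasmid built on the FUGW backbone, with a recorded total size of about 15 kb, intended for delivering a CRISPR interference effector into mammalian cells by viral transduction. In bacteria it is maintained as a high-copy plasmid under ampicillin selection. The record lists a recombination-deficient strain for propagation, which is usual for lentiviral vectors because their repeated LTR sequences can be unstable. No feature table accompanies the entry, so the individual viral and backbone elements (LTRs, packaging signal, origin and so on) are not itemised here. No mammalian drug-selection marker is listed.

The payload is a human codon-optimised Streptococcus pyogenes Cas9 carrying the D10A and H840A substitutions. These inactivate the RuvC and HNH nuclease domains, leaving a catalytically dead protein that still binds DNA under guide RNA direction. dCas9 carries an N-terminal Flag epitope for detection and is fused to a KRAB repressor domain, which recruits co-repressor complexes that silence transcription at the targeted locus. A T2A self-cleaving peptide links this fusion to GFP, so both proteins are made from one transcript and fluorescence marks the transduced, effector-expressing cells. As the plasmid name indicates, expression is driven by the human ubiquitin C promoter, a constitutive promoter active in many cell types.

The construct is used for targeted gene repression, with GFP allowing expressing cells to be tracked or sorted. The record does not describe a guide RNA cassette in this plasmid, although the associated work concerns multiplexed CRISPR/Cas9 engineering from a single lentiviral vector.
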