Addgene plasmid #67620: pLV hUbC-dCas9 KRAB-T2A-GFP
Purpose: Co-expressed human optimized S. pyogenese dCas9 fused to KRAB repressor domain and GFP
Depositing lab: Charles Gersbach. Depositing organization: Duke University. Publication: Multiplex CRISPR/Cas9-based genome engineering from a single lentiviral vector. Kabadi AM, Ousterout DG, Hilton IB, Gersbach CA. Nucleic Acids Res. 2014 Aug 13. pii: gku749. 10.1093/nar/gku749 PubMed 25122746.
Backbone
  Vector backbone: FUGW
  Total vector size (bp): 15000
  Vector type: Lentiviral, CRISPR
Growth in bacteria
  Bacterial resistance: Ampicillin, 100 μg/mL
  Growth temperature: 37°C
  Growth strain: Stbl3
  Copy number: High Copy
Gene/Insert
  Gene/Insert name: humanized dead Cas9 KRAB T2A GFP
  Species: S. Pyogenes
  Mutation: D10A and H840A
  Tag / fusion protein: Flag (N terminal on insert)
Terms and licenses: Academic/Nonprofit Terms; Industry Terms: Not Available to Industry
How to cite: pLV hUbC-dCas9 KRAB-T2A-GFP was a gift from Charles Gersbach (Addgene plasmid # 67620 ; http://n2t.net/addgene:67620 ; RRID:Addgene_67620)
