LOCUS       Exported 15087 bp ds-DNA circular SYN 12-MAY-2021
DEFINITION  Co-expressed human optimized S. pyogenese dCas9 fused to KRAB
            repressor domain and GFP.
ACCESSION   .
VERSION     .
KEYWORDS    pLV hUbC-dCas9 KRAB-T2A-GFP
SOURCE      synthetic DNA construct
  ORGANISM  synthetic DNA construct
REFERENCE   1 (bases 1 to 15087)
  AUTHORS   Kabadi AM, Ousterout DG, Hilton IB, Gersbach CA
  TITLE     Multiplex CRISPR/Cas9-based genome engineering from a single
            lentiviral vector.
  JOURNAL   Nucleic Acids Res. 2014 Aug 13. pii: gku749.
  PUBMED    25122746
REFERENCE   2 (bases 1 to 15087)
  AUTHORS   .
  TITLE     Direct Submission
  JOURNAL   Exported May 12, 2021 from SnapGene Server 1.1.58
            http://www.snapgene.com
FEATURES             Location/Qualifiers
     source          1..15087
                     /organism="synthetic DNA construct"
                     /mol_type="other DNA"
     primer_bind     complement(47..66)
                     /label=pRS-marker
                     /note="pRS vectors, use to sequence yeast selectable
                     marker"
     enhancer        238..617
                     /label=CMV enhancer
                     /note="human cytomegalovirus immediate early enhancer"
     promoter        619..817
                     /label=CMV promoter
                     /note="human cytomegalovirus (CMV) immediate early
                     promoter"
     primer_bind     772..792
                     /label=CMV-F
                     /note="Human CMV immediate early promoter, forward primer"
     LTR             835..1015
                     /label=5' LTR (truncated)
                     /note="truncated 5' long terminal repeat (LTR) from HIV-1"
     misc_feature    1062..1187
                     /label=HIV-1 Psi
                     /note="packaging signal of human immunodeficiency virus
                     type 1"
     misc_feature    1680..1913
                     /label=RRE
                     /note="The Rev response element (RRE) of HIV-1 allows for
                     Rev-dependent mRNA export from the nucleus to the
                     cytoplasm."
     CDS             2098..2142
                     /codon_start=1
                     /product="antigenic peptide corresponding to amino acids
                     655 to 669 of the HIV envelope protein gp41 (Lutje Hulsik
                     et al., 2013)"
                     /label=gp41 peptide
                     /note="recognized by the 2H10 single-chain llama nanobody"
                     /translation="KNEQELLELDKWASL"
     misc_feature    2440..2557
                     /label=cPPT/CTS
                     /note="central polypurine tract and central termination
                     sequence of HIV-1"
     protein_bind    2602..2635
                     /label=loxP
                     /bound_moiety="Cre recombinase"
                     /note="Cre-mediated recombination occurs in the 8-bp core
                     sequence (GCATACAT)."
     CDS             complement(2622..2948)
                     /codon_start=1
                     /gene="lacZ fragment"
                     /product="LacZ-alpha fragment of beta-galactosidase"
                     /label=lacZ-alpha
                     /translation="MTMITPSAQLTLTKGNKSWRTSRGGPVPNSPYSESYYARSLAVVL
                     QRRDWENPGVTQLNRLAAHPPFASWRNSEEARTDRPSQQLRSLNGEWDAPCSGATTVSY
                     HNFV"
     primer_bind     2798..2820
                     /label=M13/pUC Forward
                     /note="In lacZ gene"
     primer_bind     2812..2829
                     /label=M13 Forward
                     /note="In lacZ gene. Also called M13-F20 or M13 (-21)
                     Forward"
     primer_bind     2813..2829
                     /label=M13 fwd
                     /note="common sequencing primer, one of multiple similar
                     variants"
     primer_bind     2839..2858
                     /label=T7
                     /note="T7 promoter, forward primer"
     promoter        2839..2857
                     /label=T7 promoter
                     /note="promoter for bacteriophage T7 RNA polymerase"
     primer_bind     complement(2905..2925)
                     /label=T3
                     /note="T3 promoter, forward primer"
     promoter        complement(2905..2923)
                     /label=T3 promoter
                     /note="promoter for bacteriophage T3 RNA polymerase"
     primer_bind     complement(2944..2960)
                     /label=M13 rev
                     /note="common sequencing primer, one of multiple similar
                     variants"
     protein_bind    2968..2984
                     /label=lac operator
                     /bound_moiety="lac repressor encoded by lacI"
                     /note="The lac repressor binds to the lac operator to
                     inhibit transcription in E. coli. This inhibition can be
                     relieved by adding lactose or
                     isopropyl-beta-D-thiogalactopyranoside (IPTG)."
     promoter        complement(2992..3022)
                     /label=lac promoter
                     /note="promoter for the E. coli lac operon"
     protein_bind    3037..3058
                     /label=CAP binding site
                     /bound_moiety="E. coli catabolite activator protein"
                     /note="CAP binding activates transcription in the presence
                     of cAMP."
     promoter        3124..4334
                     /label=UbC promoter
                     /note="human ubiquitin C promoter"
     primer_bind     4171..4190
                     /label=hUBCpro-F
                     /note="Human Ubiquitin C (UbC) promoter, forward primer"
     regulatory      4363..4372
                     /regulatory_class="other"
                     /note="vertebrate consensus sequence for strong initiation
                     of translation (Kozak, 1987)"
     CDS             4372..4437
                     /codon_start=1
                     /product="three tandem FLAG(R) epitope tags, followed by an
                     enterokinase cleavage site"
                     /label=3xFLAG
                     /translation="DYKDHDGDYKDHDIDYKDDDDK"
     CDS             4444..4464
                     /codon_start=1
                     /product="nuclear localization signal of SV40 (simian virus
                     40) large T antigen"
                     /label=SV40 NLS
                     /translation="PKKKRKV"
     CDS             4474..8577
                     /codon_start=1
                     /product="catalytically dead mutant of the Cas9
                     endonuclease from the Streptococcus pyogenes Type II
                     CRISPR/Cas system"
                     /label=dCas9
                     /note="RNA-guided DNA-binding protein that lacks
                     endonuclease activity due to the D10A mutation in the RuvC
                     catalytic domain and the H840A mutation in the HNH
                     catalytic domain"
                     /translation="MDKKYSIGLAIGTNSVGWAVITDEYKVPSKKFKVLGNTDRHSIKK
                     NLIGALLFDSGETAEATRLKRTARRRYTRRKNRICYLQEIFSNEMAKVDDSFFHRLEES
                     FLVEEDKKHERHPIFGNIVDEVAYHEKYPTIYHLRKKLVDSTDKADLRLIYLALAHMIK
                     FRGHFLIEGDLNPDNSDVDKLFIQLVQTYNQLFEENPINASGVDAKAILSARLSKSRRL
                     ENLIAQLPGEKKNGLFGNLIALSLGLTPNFKSNFDLAEDAKLQLSKDTYDDDLDNLLAQ
                     IGDQYADLFLAAKNLSDAILLSDILRVNTEITKAPLSASMIKRYDEHHQDLTLLKALVR
                     QQLPEKYKEIFFDQSKNGYAGYIDGGASQEEFYKFIKPILEKMDGTEELLVKLNREDLL
                     RKQRTFDNGSIPHQIHLGELHAILRRQEDFYPFLKDNREKIEKILTFRIPYYVGPLARG
                     NSRFAWMTRKSEETITPWNFEEVVDKGASAQSFIERMTNFDKNLPNEKVLPKHSLLYEY
                     FTVYNELTKVKYVTEGMRKPAFLSGEQKKAIVDLLFKTNRKVTVKQLKEDYFKKIECFD
                     SVEISGVEDRFNASLGTYHDLLKIIKDKDFLDNEENEDILEDIVLTLTLFEDREMIEER
                     LKTYAHLFDDKVMKQLKRRRYTGWGRLSRKLINGIRDKQSGKTILDFLKSDGFANRNFM
                     QLIHDDSLTFKEDIQKAQVSGQGDSLHEHIANLAGSPAIKKGILQTVKVVDELVKVMGR
                     HKPENIVIEMARENQTTQKGQKNSRERMKRIEEGIKELGSQILKEHPVENTQLQNEKLY
                     LYYLQNGRDMYVDQELDINRLSDYDVDAIVPQSFLKDDSIDNKVLTRSDKNRGKSDNVP
                     SEEVVKKMKNYWRQLLNAKLITQRKFDNLTKAERGGLSELDKAGFIKRQLVETRQITKH
                     VAQILDSRMNTKYDENDKLIREVKVITLKSKLVSDFRKDFQFYKVREINNYHHAHDAYL
                     NAVVGTALIKKYPKLESEFVYGDYKVYDVRKMIAKSEQEIGKATAKYFFYSNIMNFFKT
                     EITLANGEIRKRPLIETNGETGEIVWDKGRDFATVRKVLSMPQVNIVKKTEVQTGGFSK
                     ESILPKRNSDKLIARKKDWDPKKYGGFDSPTVAYSVLVVAKVEKGKSKKLKSVKELLGI
                     TIMERSSFEKNPIDFLEAKGYKEVKKDLIIKLPKYSLFELENGRKRMLASAGELQKGNE
                     LALPSKYVNFLYLASHYEKLKGSPEDNEQKQLFVEQHKHYLDEIIEQISEFSKRVILAD
                     ANLDKVLSAYNKHRDKPIREQAENIIHLFTLTNLGAPAAFKYFDTTIDRKRYTSTKEVL
                     DATLIHQSITGLYETRIDLSQLGGD"
     CDS             8590..8610
                     /codon_start=1
                     /product="nuclear localization signal of SV40 (simian virus
                     40) large T antigen"
                     /label=SV40 NLS
                     /translation="PKKKRKV"
     CDS             8644..8838
                     /codon_start=1
                     /product="Kruppel-associated box (KRAB) transcriptional
                     repression domain from the human zinc finger protein ZNF10
                     (Margolin et al., 1994)"
                     /label=KRAB
                     /translation="RTLVTFKDVFVDFTREEWKLLDTAQQILYRNVMLENYKNLVSLGY
                     QLTKPDVILRLEKGEEPWLV"
     CDS             8905..8925
                     /codon_start=1
                     /product="nuclear localization signal of SV40 (simian virus
                     40) large T antigen"
                     /label=SV40 NLS
                     /translation="PKKKRKV"
     CDS             8932..8985
                     /codon_start=1
                     /product="2A peptide from Thosea asigna virus capsid
                     protein"
                     /label=T2A
                     /note="Eukaryotic ribosomes fail to insert a peptide bond
                     between the Gly and Pro residues, yielding separate
                     polypeptides."
                     /translation="EGRGSLLTCGDVEENPGP"
     CDS             8992..9705
                     /codon_start=1
                     /product="enhanced GFP"
                     /label=EGFP
                     /translation="VSKGEELFTGVVPILVELDGDVNGHKFSVSGEGEGDATYGKLTLK
                     FICTTGKLPVPWPTLVTTLTYGVQCFSRYPDHMKQHDFFKSAMPEGYVQERTIFFKDDG
                     NYKTRAEVKFEGDTLVNRIELKGIDFKEDGNILGHKLEYNYNSHNVYIMADKQKNGIKV
                     NFKIRHNIEDGSVQLADHYQQNTPIGDGPVLLPDNHYLSTQSALSKDPNEKRDHMVLLE
                     FVTAAGITLGMDELYK"
     CDS             8992..9705
                     /codon_start=1
                     /product="the original enhanced GFP (Yang et al., 1996)"
                     /label=EGFP
                     /note="mammalian codon-optimized"
                     /translation="VSKGEELFTGVVPILVELDGDVNGHKFSVSGEGEGDATYGKLTLK
                     FICTTGKLPVPWPTLVTTLTYGVQCFSRYPDHMKQHDFFKSAMPEGYVQERTIFFKDDG
                     NYKTRAEVKFEGDTLVNRIELKGIDFKEDGNILGHKLEYNYNSHNVYIMADKQKNGIKV
                     NFKIRHNIEDGSVQLADHYQQNTPIGDGPVLLPDNHYLSTQSALSKDPNEKRDHMVLLE
                     FVTAAGITLGMDELYK"
     primer_bind     complement(9034..9055)
                     /label=EGFP-N
                     /note="EGFP, reverse primer"
     primer_bind     complement(9295..9314)
                     /label=EXFP-R
                     /note="For distinguishing EGFP variants, reverse primer"
     primer_bind     9642..9663
                     /label=EGFP-C
                     /note="EGFP, forward primer"
     protein_bind    9721..9754
                     /label=loxP
                     /bound_moiety="Cre recombinase"
                     /note="Cre-mediated recombination occurs in the 8-bp core
                     sequence (GCATACAT)."
     misc_feature    9779..10367
                     /label=WPRE
                     /note="woodchuck hepatitis virus posttranscriptional
                     regulatory element"
     primer_bind     complement(9832..9852)
                     /label=WPRE-R
                     /note="WPRE, reverse primer"
     CDS             complement(10250..10261)
                     /codon_start=1
                     /product="Factor Xa recognition and cleavage site"
                     /label=Factor Xa site
                     /translation="IEGR"
     primer_bind     complement(10370..10386)
                     /label=KS primer
                     /note="common sequencing primer, one of multiple similar
                     variants"
     primer_bind     complement(10371..10387)
                     /label=pBluescriptKS
                     /note="For pBluescript vector"
     LTR             10892..11072
                     /label=5' LTR (truncated)
                     /note="truncated 5' long terminal repeat (LTR) from HIV-1"
     primer_bind     complement(11098..11115)
                     /label=BGH-rev
                     /note="Bovine growth hormone terminator, reverse primer.
                     Also called BGH reverse"
     polyA_signal    11104..11328
                     /label=bGH poly(A) signal
                     /note="bovine growth hormone polyadenylation signal"
     rep_origin      11374..11802
                     /direction=RIGHT
                     /label=f1 ori
                     /note="f1 bacteriophage origin of replication; arrow
                     indicates direction of (+) strand synthesis"
     primer_bind     complement(11461..11480)
                     /label=F1ori-R
                     /note="F1 origin, reverse primer"
     primer_bind     11671..11692
                     /label=F1ori-F
                     /note="F1 origin, forward primer"
     primer_bind     complement(11811..11831)
                     /label=pBABE 3'
                     /note="SV40 enhancer, reverse primer for pBABE vectors"
     promoter        11816..12145
                     /label=SV40 promoter
                     /note="SV40 enhancer and early promoter"
     rep_origin      11996..12131
                     /label=SV40 ori
                     /note="SV40 origin of replication"
     primer_bind     12058..12077
                     /label=SV40pro-F
                     /note="SV40 promoter/origin, forward primer"
     promoter        12193..12240
                     /label=EM7 promoter
                     /note="synthetic bacterial promoter "
     CDS             12259..12633
                     /codon_start=1
                     /gene="Sh ble from Streptoalloteichus hindustanus"
                     /product="antibiotic-binding protein"
                     /label=BleoR
                     /note="confers resistance to bleomycin, phleomycin, and
                     Zeocin(TM)"
                     /translation="MAKLTSAVPVLTARDVAGAVEFWTDRLGFSRDFVEDDFAGVVRDD
                     VTLFISAVQDQVVPDNTLAWVWVRGLDELYAEWSEVVSTNFRDASGPAMTEIGEQPWGR
                     EFALRDPAGNCVHFVAEEQD"
     polyA_signal    12763..12884
                     /label=SV40 poly(A) signal
                     /note="SV40 polyadenylation signal"
     primer_bind     complement(12800..12819)
                     /label=SV40pA-R
                     /note="SV40 polyA, reverse primer"
     primer_bind     12854..12873
                     /label=EBV-rev
                     /note="SV40 polyA terminator, reverse primer"
     primer_bind     complement(12933..12949)
                     /label=M13 rev
                     /note="common sequencing primer, one of multiple similar
                     variants"
     protein_bind    12957..12973
                     /label=lac operator
                     /bound_moiety="lac repressor encoded by lacI"
                     /note="The lac repressor binds to the lac operator to
                     inhibit transcription in E. coli. This inhibition can be
                     relieved by adding lactose or
                     isopropyl-beta-D-thiogalactopyranoside (IPTG)."
     promoter        complement(12981..13011)
                     /label=lac promoter
                     /note="promoter for the E. coli lac operon"
     protein_bind    13026..13047
                     /label=CAP binding site
                     /bound_moiety="E. coli catabolite activator protein"
                     /note="CAP binding activates transcription in the presence
                     of cAMP."
     primer_bind     complement(13164..13181)
                     /label=L4440
                     /note="L4440 vector, forward primer"
     rep_origin      complement(13335..13923)
                     /direction=LEFT
                     /label=ori
                     /note="high-copy-number ColE1/pMB1/pBR322/pUC origin of
                     replication"
     primer_bind     complement(13415..13434)
                     /label=pBR322ori-F
                     /note="pBR322 origin, forward primer"
     CDS             complement(14094..14954)
                     /codon_start=1
                     /gene="bla"
                     /product="beta-lactamase"
                     /label=AmpR
                     /note="confers resistance to ampicillin, carbenicillin, and
                     related antibiotics"
                     /translation="MSIQHFRVALIPFFAAFCLPVFAHPETLVKVKDAEDQLGARVGYI
                     ELDLNSGKILESFRPEERFPMMSTFKVLLCGAVLSRIDAGQEQLGRRIHYSQNDLVEYS
                     PVTEKHLTDGMTVRELCSAAITMSDNTAANLLLTTIGGPKELTAFLHNMGDHVTRLDRW
                     EPELNEAIPNDERDTTMPVAMATTLRKLLTGELLTLASRQQLIDWMEADKVAGPLLRSA
                     LPAGWFIADKSGAGERGSRGIIAALGPDGKPSRIVVIYTTGSQATMDERNRQIAEIGAS
                     LIKHW"
     primer_bind     14717..14736
                     /label=Amp-R
                     /note="Ampicillin resistance gene, reverse primer"
     promoter        complement(14955..15059)
                     /gene="bla"
                     /label=AmpR promoter
ORIGIN
        1 gtcgacggat cgggagatct cccgatcccc tatggtgcac tctcagtaca atctgctctg
       61 atgccgcata gttaagccag tatctgctcc ctgcttgtgt gttggaggtc gctgagtagt
      121 gcgcgagcaa aatttaagct acaacaaggc aaggcttgac cgacaattgc atgaagaatc
      181 tgcttagggt taggcgtttt gcgctgcttc gcgatgtacg ggccagatat acgcgttgac
      241 attgattatt gactagttat taatagtaat caattacggg gtcattagtt catagcccat
      301 atatggagtt ccgcgttaca taacttacgg taaatggccc gcctggctga ccgcccaacg
      361 acccccgccc attgacgtca ataatgacgt atgttcccat agtaacgcca atagggactt
      421 tccattgacg tcaatgggtg gagtatttac ggtaaactgc ccacttggca gtacatcaag
      481 tgtatcatat gccaagtacg ccccctattg acgtcaatga cggtaaatgg cccgcctggc
      541 attatgccca gtacatgacc ttatgggact ttcctacttg gcagtacatc tacgtattag
      601 tcatcgctat taccatggtg atgcggtttt ggcagtacat caatgggcgt ggatagcggt
      661 ttgactcacg gggatttcca agtctccacc ccattgacgt caatgggagt ttgttttggc
      721 accaaaatca acgggacttt ccaaaatgtc gtaacaactc cgccccattg acgcaaatgg
      781 gcggtaggcg tgtacggtgg gaggtctata taagcagcgc gttttgcctg tactgggtct
      841 ctctggttag accagatctg agcctgggag ctctctggct aactagggaa cccactgctt
      901 aagcctcaat aaagcttgcc ttgagtgctt caagtagtgt gtgcccgtct gttgtgtgac
      961 tctggtaact agagatccct cagacccttt tagtcagtgt ggaaaatctc tagcagtggc
     1021 gcccgaacag ggacttgaaa gcgaaaggga aaccagagga gctctctcga cgcaggactc
     1081 ggcttgctga agcgcgcacg gcaagaggcg aggggcggcg actggtgagt acgccaaaaa
     1141 ttttgactag cggaggctag aaggagagag atgggtgcga gagcgtcagt attaagcggg
     1201 ggagaattag atcgcgatgg gaaaaaattc ggttaaggcc agggggaaag aaaaaatata
     1261 aattaaaaca tatagtatgg gcaagcaggg agctagaacg attcgcagtt aatcctggcc
     1321 tgttagaaac atcagaaggc tgtagacaaa tactgggaca gctacaacca tcccttcaga
     1381 caggatcaga agaacttaga tcattatata atacagtagc aaccctctat tgtgtgcatc
     1441 aaaggataga gataaaagac accaaggaag ctttagacaa gatagaggaa gagcaaaaca
     1501 aaagtaagac caccgcacag caagcggccg ctgatcttca gacctggagg aggagatatg
     1561 agggacaatt ggagaagtga attatataaa tataaagtag taaaaattga accattagga
     1621 gtagcaccca ccaaggcaaa gagaagagtg gtgcagagag aaaaaagagc agtgggaata
     1681 ggagctttgt tccttgggtt cttgggagca gcaggaagca ctatgggcgc agcgtcaatg
     1741 acgctgacgg tacaggccag acaattattg tctggtatag tgcagcagca gaacaatttg
     1801 ctgagggcta ttgaggcgca acagcatctg ttgcaactca cagtctgggg catcaagcag
     1861 ctccaggcaa gaatcctggc tgtggaaaga tacctaaagg atcaacagct cctggggatt
     1921 tggggttgct ctggaaaact catttgcacc actgctgtgc cttggaatgc tagttggagt
     1981 aataaatctc tggaacagat ttggaatcac acgacctgga tggagtggga cagagaaatt
     2041 aacaattaca caagcttaat acactcctta attgaagaat cgcaaaacca gcaagaaaag
     2101 aatgaacaag aattattgga attagataaa tgggcaagtt tgtggaattg gtttaacata
     2161 acaaattggc tgtggtatat aaaattattc ataatgatag taggaggctt ggtaggttta
     2221 agaatagttt ttgctgtact ttctatagtg aatagagtta ggcagggata ttcaccatta
     2281 tcgtttcaga cccacctccc aaccccgagg ggacccgaca ggcccgaagg aatagaagaa
     2341 gaaggtggag agagagacag agacagatcc attcgattag tgaacggatc ggcactgcgt
     2401 gcgccaattc tgcagacaaa tggcagtatt catccacaat tttaaaagaa aaggggggat
     2461 tggggggtac agtgcagggg aaagaatagt agacataata gcaacagaca tacaaactaa
     2521 agaattacaa aaacaaatta caaaaattca aaattttcgg gtttattaca gggacagcag
     2581 agatccagtt tggttaatta aataacttcg tatagcatac attatacgaa gttatgataa
     2641 gagacggtgg tggcgccgct acagggcgcg tcccattcgc cattcaggct gcgcaactgt
     2701 tgggaagggc gatcggtgcg ggcctcttcg ctattacgcc agctggcgaa agggggatgt
     2761 gctgcaaggc gattaagttg ggtaacgcca gggttttccc agtcacgacg ttgtaaaacg
     2821 acggccagtg agcgcgcgta atacgactca ctatagggcg aattgggtac cgggcccccc
     2881 ctcgaggtcc tccagctttt gttcccttta gtgagggtta attgcgcgct tggcgtaatc
     2941 atggtcatag ctgtttcctg tgtgaaattg ttatccgctc acaattccac acaacatacg
     3001 agccggaagc ataaagtgta aagcctgggg tgcctaatga gtgagctaac tcacattaat
     3061 tgcgttgcgc tcactgcccg ctttccactg catgacgtct ccacaattaa ttaagggtgc
     3121 agcggcctcc gcgccgggtt ttggcgcctc ccgcgggcgc ccccctcctc acggcgagcg
     3181 ctgccacgtc agacgaaggg cgcaggagcg ttcctgatcc ttccgcccgg acgctcagga
     3241 cagcggcccg ctgctcataa gactcggcct tagaacccca gtatcagcag aaggacattt
     3301 taggacggga cttgggtgac tctagggcac tggttttctt tccagagagc ggaacaggcg
     3361 aggaaaagta gtcccttctc ggcgattctg cggagggatc tccgtggggc ggtgaacgcc
     3421 gatgattata taaggacgcg ccgggtgtgg cacagctagt tccgtcgcag ccgggatttg
     3481 ggtcgcggtt cttgtttgtg gatcgctgtg atcgtcactt ggtgagttgc gggctgctgg
     3541 gctggccggg gctttcgtgg ccgccgggcc gctcggtggg acggaagcgt gtggagagac
     3601 cgccaagggc tgtagtctgg gtccgcgagc aaggttgccc tgaactgggg gttgggggga
     3661 gcgcacaaaa tggcggctgt tcccgagtct tgaatggaag acgcttgtaa ggcgggctgt
     3721 gaggtcgttg aaacaaggtg gggggcatgg tgggcggcaa gaacccaagg tcttgaggcc
     3781 ttcgctaatg cgggaaagct cttattcggg tgagatgggc tggggcacca tctggggacc
     3841 ctgacgtgaa gtttgtcact gactggagaa ctcgggtttg tcgtctggtt gcgggggcgg
     3901 cagttatgcg gtgccgttgg gcagtgcacc cgtacctttg ggagcgcgcg cctcgtcgtg
     3961 tcgtgacgtc acccgttctg ttggcttata atgcagggtg gggccacctg ccggtaggtg
     4021 tgcggtaggc ttttctccgt cgcaggacgc agggttcggg cctagggtag gctctcctga
     4081 atcgacaggc gccggacctc tggtgagggg agggataagt gaggcgtcag tttctttggt
     4141 cggttttatg tacctatctt cttaagtagc tgaagctccg gttttgaact atgcgctcgg
     4201 ggttggcgag tgtgttttgt gaagtttttt aggcaccttt tgaaatgtaa tcatttgggt
     4261 caatatgtaa ttttcagtgt tagactagta aattgtccgc taaattctgg ccgtttttgg
     4321 cttttttgtt agacgaagct tgggctgcag gtcgactcta gagccaccat ggactacaaa
     4381 gaccatgacg gtgattataa agatcatgac atcgattaca aggatgacga tgacaagatg
     4441 gcccccaaga agaagaggaa ggtgggccgc ggaatggaca agaagtactc cattgggctc
     4501 gccatcggca caaacagcgt cggctgggcc gtcattacgg acgagtacaa ggtgccgagc
     4561 aaaaaattca aagttctggg caataccgat cgccacagca taaagaagaa cctcattggc
     4621 gccctcctgt tcgactccgg ggaaaccgcc gaagccacgc ggctcaaaag aacagcacgg
     4681 cgcagatata cccgcagaaa gaatcggatc tgctacctgc aggagatctt tagtaatgag
     4741 atggctaagg tggatgactc tttcttccat aggctggagg agtccttttt ggtggaggag
     4801 gataaaaagc acgagcgcca cccaatcttt ggcaatatcg tggacgaggt ggcgtaccat
     4861 gaaaagtacc caaccatata tcatctgagg aagaagcttg tagacagtac tgataaggct
     4921 gacttgcggt tgatctatct cgcgctggcg catatgatca aatttcgggg acacttcctc
     4981 atcgaggggg acctgaaccc agacaacagc gatgtcgaca aactctttat ccaactggtt
     5041 cagacttaca atcagctttt cgaagagaac ccgatcaacg catccggagt tgacgccaaa
     5101 gcaatcctga gcgctaggct gtccaaatcc cggcggctcg aaaacctcat cgcacagctc
     5161 cctggggaga agaagaacgg cctgtttggt aatcttatcg ccctgtcact cgggctgacc
     5221 cccaacttta aatctaactt cgacctggcc gaagatgcca agcttcaact gagcaaagac
     5281 acctacgatg atgatctcga caatctgctg gcccagatcg gcgaccagta cgcagacctt
     5341 tttttggcgg caaagaacct gtcagacgcc attctgctga gtgatattct gcgagtgaac
     5401 acggagatca ccaaagctcc gctgagcgct agtatgatca agcgctatga tgagcaccac
     5461 caagacttga ctttgctgaa ggcccttgtc agacagcaac tgcctgagaa gtacaaggaa
     5521 attttcttcg atcagtctaa aaatggctac gccggataca ttgacggcgg agcaagccag
     5581 gaggaatttt acaaatttat taagcccatc ttggaaaaaa tggacggcac cgaggagctg
     5641 ctggtaaagc ttaacagaga agatctgttg cgcaaacagc gcactttcga caatggaagc
     5701 atcccccacc agattcacct gggcgaactg cacgctatcc tcaggcggca agaggatttc
     5761 tacccctttt tgaaagataa cagggaaaag attgagaaaa tcctcacatt tcggataccc
     5821 tactatgtag gccccctcgc ccggggaaat tccagattcg cgtggatgac tcgcaaatca
     5881 gaagagacca tcactccctg gaacttcgag gaagtcgtgg ataagggggc ctctgcccag
     5941 tccttcatcg aaaggatgac taactttgat aaaaatctgc ctaacgaaaa ggtgcttcct
     6001 aaacactctc tgctgtacga gtacttcaca gtttataacg agctcaccaa ggtcaaatac
     6061 gtcacagaag ggatgagaaa gccagcattc ctgtctggag agcagaagaa agctatcgtg
     6121 gacctcctct tcaagacgaa ccggaaagtt accgtgaaac agctcaaaga agactatttc
     6181 aaaaagattg aatgtttcga ctctgttgaa atcagcggag tggaggatcg cttcaacgca
     6241 tccctgggaa cgtatcacga tctcctgaaa atcattaaag acaaggactt cctggacaat
     6301 gaggagaacg aggacattct tgaggacatt gtcctcaccc ttacgttgtt tgaagatagg
     6361 gagatgattg aagaacgctt gaaaacttac gctcatctct tcgacgacaa agtcatgaaa
     6421 cagctcaaga ggcgccgata tacaggatgg gggcggctgt caagaaaact gatcaatggg
     6481 atccgagaca agcagagtgg aaagacaatc ctggattttc ttaagtccga tggatttgcc
     6541 aaccggaact tcatgcagtt gatccatgat gactctctca cctttaagga ggacatccag
     6601 aaagcacaag tttctggcca gggggacagt cttcacgagc acatcgctaa tcttgcaggt
     6661 agcccagcta tcaaaaaggg aatactgcag accgttaagg tcgtggatga actcgtcaaa
     6721 gtaatgggaa ggcataagcc cgagaatatc gttatcgaga tggcccgaga gaaccaaact
     6781 acccagaagg gacagaagaa cagtagggaa aggatgaaga ggattgaaga gggtataaaa
     6841 gaactggggt cccaaatcct taaggaacac ccagttgaaa acacccagct tcagaatgag
     6901 aagctctacc tgtactacct gcagaacggc agggacatgt acgtggatca ggaactggac
     6961 atcaatcggc tctccgacta cgacgtggat gccatcgtgc cccagtcttt tctcaaagat
     7021 gattctattg ataataaagt gttgacaaga tccgataaaa atagagggaa gagtgataac
     7081 gtcccctcag aagaagttgt caagaaaatg aaaaattatt ggcggcagct gctgaacgcc
     7141 aaactgatca cacaacggaa gttcgataat ctgactaagg ctgaacgagg tggcctgtct
     7201 gagttggata aagccggctt catcaaaagg cagcttgttg agacacgcca gatcaccaag
     7261 cacgtggccc aaattctcga ttcacgcatg aacaccaagt acgatgaaaa tgacaaactg
     7321 attcgagagg tgaaagttat tactctgaag tctaagctgg tctcagattt cagaaaggac
     7381 tttcagtttt ataaggtgag agagatcaac aattaccacc atgcgcatga tgcctacctg
     7441 aatgcagtgg taggcactgc acttatcaaa aaatatccca agcttgaatc tgaatttgtt
     7501 tacggagact ataaagtgta cgatgttagg aaaatgatcg caaagtctga gcaggaaata
     7561 ggcaaggcca ccgctaagta cttcttttac agcaatatta tgaatttttt caagaccgag
     7621 attacactgg ccaatggaga gattcggaag cgaccactta tcgaaacaaa cggagaaaca
     7681 ggagaaatcg tgtgggacaa gggtagggat ttcgcgacag tccggaaggt cctgtccatg
     7741 ccgcaggtga acatcgttaa aaagaccgaa gtacagaccg gaggcttctc caaggaaagt
     7801 atcctcccga aaaggaacag cgacaagctg atcgcacgca aaaaagattg ggaccccaag
     7861 aaatacggcg gattcgattc tcctacagtc gcttacagtg tactggttgt ggccaaagtg
     7921 gagaaaggga agtctaaaaa actcaaaagc gtcaaggaac tgctgggcat cacaatcatg
     7981 gagcgatcaa gcttcgaaaa aaaccccatc gactttctcg aggcgaaagg atataaagag
     8041 gtcaaaaaag acctcatcat taagcttccc aagtactctc tctttgagct tgaaaacggc
     8101 cggaaacgaa tgctcgctag tgcgggcgag ctgcagaaag gtaacgagct ggcactgccc
     8161 tctaaatacg ttaatttctt gtatctggcc agccactatg aaaagctcaa agggtctccc
     8221 gaagataatg agcagaagca gctgttcgtg gaacaacaca aacactacct tgatgagatc
     8281 atcgagcaaa taagcgaatt ctccaaaaga gtgatcctcg ccgacgctaa cctcgataag
     8341 gtgctttctg cttacaataa gcacagggat aagcccatca gggagcaggc agaaaacatt
     8401 atccacttgt ttactctgac caacttgggc gcgcctgcag ccttcaagta cttcgacacc
     8461 accatagaca gaaagcggta cacctctaca aaggaggtcc tggacgccac actgattcat
     8521 cagtcaatta cggggctcta tgaaacaaga atcgacctct ctcagctcgg tggagacagc
     8581 agggctgacc ccaagaagaa gaggaaggtg gctagcgatg ctaagtcact gactgcctgg
     8641 tcccggacac tggtgacctt caaggatgtg tttgtggact tcaccaggga ggagtggaag
     8701 ctgctggaca ctgctcagca gatcctgtac agaaatgtga tgctggagaa ctataagaac
     8761 ctggtttcct tgggttatca gcttactaag ccagatgtga tcctccggtt ggagaaggga
     8821 gaagagccct ggctggtgga gagagaaatt caccaagaga cccatcctga ttcagagact
     8881 gcatttgaaa tcaaatcatc agttccgaaa aagaaacgca aagttgctag cgagggcaga
     8941 ggaagtcttc taacatgcgg tgacgtggag gagaatcccg gccctggtac cgtgagcaag
     9001 ggcgaggagc tgttcaccgg ggtggtgccc atcctggtcg agctggacgg cgacgtaaac
     9061 ggccacaagt tcagcgtgtc cggcgagggc gagggcgatg ccacctacgg caagctgacc
     9121 ctgaagttca tctgcaccac cggcaagctg cccgtgccct ggcccaccct cgtgaccacc
     9181 ctgacctacg gcgtgcagtg cttcagccgc taccccgacc acatgaagca gcacgacttc
     9241 ttcaagtccg ccatgcccga aggctacgtc caggagcgca ccatcttctt caaggacgac
     9301 ggcaactaca agacccgcgc cgaggtgaag ttcgagggcg acaccctggt gaaccgcatc
     9361 gagctgaagg gcatcgactt caaggaggac ggcaacatcc tggggcacaa gctggagtac
     9421 aactacaaca gccacaacgt ctatatcatg gccgacaagc agaagaacgg catcaaggtg
     9481 aacttcaaga tccgccacaa catcgaggac ggcagcgtgc agctcgccga ccactaccag
     9541 cagaacaccc ccatcggcga cggccccgtg ctgctgcccg acaaccacta cctgagcacc
     9601 cagtccgccc tgagcaaaga ccccaacgag aagcgcgatc acatggtcct gctggagttc
     9661 gtgaccgccg ccgggatcac tctcggcatg gacgagctgt acaagaccgg ttgataatag
     9721 ataacttcgt atagcataca ttatacgaag ttatgaattc gatatcaagc ttatcgataa
     9781 tcaacctctg gattacaaaa tttgtgaaag attgactggt attcttaact atgttgctcc
     9841 ttttacgcta tgtggatacg ctgctttaat gcctttgtat catgctattg cttcccgtat
     9901 ggctttcatt ttctcctcct tgtataaatc ctggttgctg tctctttatg aggagttgtg
     9961 gcccgttgtc aggcaacgtg gcgtggtgtg cactgtgttt gctgacgcaa cccccactgg
    10021 ttggggcatt gccaccacct gtcagctcct ttccgggact ttcgctttcc ccctccctat
    10081 tgccacggcg gaactcatcg ccgcctgcct tgcccgctgc tggacagggg ctcggctgtt
    10141 gggcactgac aattccgtgg tgttgtcggg gaaatcatcg tcctttcctt ggctgctcgc
    10201 ctgtgttgcc acctggattc tgcgcgggac gtccttctgc tacgtccctt cggccctcaa
    10261 tccagcggac cttccttccc gcggcctgct gccggctctg cggcctcttc cgcgtcttcg
    10321 ccttcgccct cagacgagtc ggatctccct ttgggccgcc tccccgcatc gataccgtcg
    10381 acctcgagac ctagaaaaac atggagcaat cacaagtagc aatacagcag ctaccaatgc
    10441 tgattgtgcc tggctagaag cacaagagga ggaggaggtg ggttttccag tcacacctca
    10501 ggtaccttta agaccaatga cttacaaggc agctgtagat cttagccact ttttaaaaga
    10561 aaagggggga ctggaagggc taattcactc ccaacgaaga caagatatcc ttgatctgtg
    10621 gatctaccac acacaaggct acttccctga ttggcagaac tacacaccag ggccagggat
    10681 cagatatcca ctgacctttg gatggtgcta caagctagta ccagttgagc aagagaaggt
    10741 agaagaagcc aatgaaggag agaacacccg cttgttacac cctgtgagcc tgcatgggat
    10801 ggatgacccg gagagagaag tattagagtg gaggtttgac agccgcctag catttcatca
    10861 catggcccga gagctgcatc cggactgtac tgggtctctc tggttagacc agatctgagc
    10921 ctgggagctc tctggctaac tagggaaccc actgcttaag cctcaataaa gcttgccttg
    10981 agtgcttcaa gtagtgtgtg cccgtctgtt gtgtgactct ggtaactaga gatccctcag
    11041 acccttttag tcagtgtgga aaatctctag cagggcccgt ttaaacccgc tgatcagcct
    11101 cgactgtgcc ttctagttgc cagccatctg ttgtttgccc ctcccccgtg ccttccttga
    11161 ccctggaagg tgccactccc actgtccttt cctaataaaa tgaggaaatt gcatcgcatt
    11221 gtctgagtag gtgtcattct attctggggg gtggggtggg gcaggacagc aagggggagg
    11281 attgggaaga caatagcagg catgctgggg atgcggtggg ctctatggct tctgaggcgg
    11341 aaagaaccag ctggggctct agggggtatc cccnnnnnnn nnnnnnnnnn nnnnnnnnnn
    11401 nnnnnnnnnn nnnnnnnnnn nnnnnnnnnn nnnnnnnnnn nnnnnnnnnn nnnnnnnnnn
    11461 nnnnnnnnnn nnnnnnnnnn nnnnnnnnnn nnnnnnncnn nnnnnnnnnn nnnnnnnnnn
    11521 nnnnnnnnnn nnnnnnnnnn nnnnnnnnnn nnnnnnnnnn nnnnnnnnnn nnnnnnnnnn
    11581 nnnnnnnnna nnnnnnnnnn nnnnnnnnnn nnnnnnnnnn nnnnnnnnnn nnnnnnnnnc
    11641 ctttgacgtt ggagtccacg ttctttaata gtggactctt gttccaaact ggaacaacac
    11701 tcaaccctat ctcggtctat tcttttgatt tataagggat tttgccgatt tcggcctatt
    11761 ggttaaaaaa tgagctgatt taacaaaaat ttaacgcgaa ttaattctgt ggaatgtgtg
    11821 tcagttaggg tgtggaaagt ccccaggctc cccagcaggc agaagtatgc aaagcatgca
    11881 tctcaattag tcagcaacca ggtgtggaaa gtccccaggc tccccagcag gcagaagtat
    11941 gcaaagcatg catctcaatt agtcagcaac catagtcccg cccctaactc cgcccatccc
    12001 gcccctaact ccgcccagtt ccgcccattc tccgccccat ggctgactaa ttttttttat
    12061 ttatgcagag gccgaggccg cctctgcctc tgagctattc cagaagtagt gaggaggctt
    12121 ttttggaggc ctaggctttt gcaaaaagct cccgggagct tgtatatcca ttttcggatc
    12181 tgatcagcac gtgttgacaa ttaatcatcg gcatagtata tcggcatagt ataatacgac
    12241 aaggtgagga actaaaccat ggccaagttg accagtgccg ttccggtgct caccgcgcgc
    12301 gacgtcgccg gagcggtcga gttctggacc gaccggctcg ggttctcccg ggacttcgtg
    12361 gaggacgact tcgccggtgt ggtccgggac gacgtgaccc tgttcatcag cgcggtccag
    12421 gaccaggtgg tgccggacaa caccctggcc tgggtgtggg tgcgcggcct ggacgagctg
    12481 tacgccgagt ggtcggaggt cgtgtccacg aacttccggg acgcctccgg gccggccatg
    12541 accgagatcg gcgagcagcc gtgggggcgg gagttcgccc tgcgcgaccc ggccggcaac
    12601 tgcgtgcact tcgtggccga ggagcaggac tgacacgtgc tacgagattt cgattccacc
    12661 gccgccttct atgaaaggtt gggcttcgga atcgttttcc gggacgccgg ctggatgatc
    12721 ctccagcgcg gggatctcat gctggagttc ttcgcccacc ccaacttgtt tattgcagct
    12781 tataatggtt acaaataaag caatagcatc acaaatttca caaataaagc atttttttca
    12841 ctgcattcta gttgtggttt gtccaaactc atcaatgtat cttatcatgt ctgtataccg
    12901 tcgacctcta gctagagctt ggcgtaatca tggtcatagc tgtttcctgt gtgaaattgt
    12961 tatccgctca caattccaca caacatacga gccggaagca taaagtgtaa agcctggggt
    13021 gcctaatgag tgagctaact cacattaatt gcgttgcgct cactgcccgc tttccagtcg
    13081 ggaaacctgt cgtgccagct gcattaatga atcggccaac gcgcggggag aggcggtttg
    13141 cgtattgggc gctcttccgc ttcctcgctc actgactcgc tgcgctcggt cgttcggctg
    13201 cggcgagcgg tatcagctca ctcaaaggcg gtaatacggt tatccacaga atcaggggat
    13261 aacgcaggaa agaacatgtg agcaaaaggc cagcaaaagg ccaggaaccg taaaaaggcc
    13321 gcgttgctgg cgtttttcca taggctccgc ccccctgacg agcatcacaa aaatcgacgc
    13381 tcaagtcaga ggtggcgaaa cccgacagga ctataaagat accaggcgtt tccccctgga
    13441 agctccctcg tgcgctctcc tgttccgacc ctgccgctta ccggatacct gtccgccttt
    13501 ctcccttcgg gaagcgtggc gctttctcat agctcacgct gtaggtatct cagttcggtg
    13561 taggtcgttc gctccaagct gggctgtgtg cacgaacccc ccgttcagcc cgaccgctgc
    13621 gccttatccg gtaactatcg tcttgagtcc aacccggtaa gacacgactt atcgccactg
    13681 gcagcagcca ctggtaacag gattagcaga gcgaggtatg taggcggtgc tacagagttc
    13741 ttgaagtggt ggcctaacta cggctacact agaagaacag tatttggtat ctgcgctctg
    13801 ctgaagccag ttaccttcgg aaaaagagtt ggtagctctt gatccggcaa acaaaccacc
    13861 gctggtagcg gtggtttttt tgtttgcaag cagcagatta cgcgcagaaa aaaaggatct
    13921 caagaagatc ctttgatctt ttctacgggg tctgacgctc agtggaacga aaactcacgt
    13981 taagggattt tggtcatgag attatcaaaa aggatcttca cctagatcct tttaaattaa
    14041 aaatgaagtt ttaaatcaat ctaaagtata tatgagtaaa cttggtctga cagttaccaa
    14101 tgcttaatca gtgaggcacc tatctcagcg atctgtctat ttcgttcatc catagttgcc
    14161 tgactccccg tcgtgtagat aactacgata cgggagggct taccatctgg ccccagtgct
    14221 gcaatgatac cgcgagaccc acgctcaccg gctccagatt tatcagcaat aaaccagcca
    14281 gccggaaggg ccgagcgcag aagtggtcct gcaactttat ccgcctccat ccagtctatt
    14341 aattgttgcc gggaagctag agtaagtagt tcgccagtta atagtttgcg caacgttgtt
    14401 gccattgcta caggcatcgt ggtgtcacgc tcgtcgtttg gtatggcttc attcagctcc
    14461 ggttcccaac gatcaaggcg agttacatga tcccccatgt tgtgcaaaaa agcggttagc
    14521 tccttcggtc ctccgatcgt tgtcagaagt aagttggccg cagtgttatc actcatggtt
    14581 atggcagcac tgcataattc tcttactgtc atgccatccg taagatgctt ttctgtgact
    14641 ggtgagtact caaccaagtc attctgagaa tagtgtatgc ggcgaccgag ttgctcttgc
    14701 ccggcgtcaa tacgggataa taccgcgcca catagcagaa ctttaaaagt gctcatcatt
    14761 ggaaaacgtt cttcggggcg aaaactctca aggatcttac cgctgttgag atccagttcg
    14821 atgtaaccca ctcgtgcacc caactgatct tcagcatctt ttactttcac cagcgtttct
    14881 gggtgagcaa aaacaggaag gcaaaatgcc gcaaaaaagg gaataagggc gacacggaaa
    14941 tgttgaatac tcatactctt cctttttcaa tattattgaa gcatttatca gggttattgt
    15001 ctcatgagcg gatacatatt tgaatgtatt tagaaaaata aacaaatagg ggttccgcgc
    15061 acatttcccc gaaaagtgcc acctgac
//
